Addgene plasmid #57364: mEos2-Cx26-7
Purpose: Localization: Gap Junctions, Excitation: 505 / 569, Emission: 516 / 581
Depositing lab: Michael Davidson. Depositing organization: Florida State University, Tallahassee. Publication: A bright and photostable photoconvertible fluorescent protein. McKinney SA, Murphy CS, Hazelwood KL, Davidson MW, Looger LL. Nat Methods. 2009 Feb . 6(2):131-3. 10.1038/nmeth.1296 PubMed 19169260.
Backbone
  Vector backbone: mEos2
  Backbone size w/o insert (bp): 4750
  Vector type: Mammalian Expression
  Selectable markers: Neomycin (select with G418)
Growth in bacteria
  Bacterial resistance: Kanamycin, 50 μg/mL
  Growth temperature: 37°C
  Growth strain: DH5alpha
  Copy number: High Copy
Gene/Insert
  Gene/Insert name: Cx26 (alt name: NM_001004099.1)
  Species: R. norvegicus (rat)
  Promoter: CMV
  Tag / fusion protein: mEos2
  Cloning method: Unknown
  Sequencing primers: 5′ CMV-F; 3′ SV40pA-R
Terms and licenses: Academic/Nonprofit Terms; Industry Terms
Depositor comments: . Excitation = 505 / 569; Emission = 516 / 581
How to cite: mEos2-Cx26-7 was a gift from Michael Davidson (Addgene plasmid # 57364 ; http://n2t.net/addgene:57364 ; RRID:Addgene_57364)
