[The description below was written by a language model from this plasmid's Addgene catalogue record and pLannotate feature annotations shown in this document.]
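Description:
mEos2-Cx26-7 is a mammalian expression plasmid of about 5.4 kb that produces rat connexin 26 (Cx26, gene Gjb2) fused to the photoconvertible fluorescent protein mEos2. It is built on an mEos2 backbone with the layout of an N1-type fluorescent protein vector. The human cytomegalovirus immediate early enhancer and promoter are followed by a remnant of the multiple cloning site and then the Cx26 coding sequence. A short linker separates Cx26 from the mEos2 coding sequence, so the fluorescent protein sits at the C-terminus of the connexin, and the "7" in the name probably refers to the linker length, although the record does not say so. An SV40 polyadenylation signal terminates the transcript. The short large T antigen fragment annotated just upstream of that signal is probably part of the same SV40-derived region rather than a functional element.

The plasmid is propagated in E. coli through a high-copy ColE1/pUC-type origin, and an f1 origin is also present. A single Tn5 aminoglycoside phosphotransferase gene (NeoR/KanR) has both a bacterial bla promoter and the SV40 early promoter upstream and an HSV TK polyadenylation signal downstream. It therefore gives kanamycin resistance in bacteria and G418 selection in mammalian cells. The small ble and bGH poly(A) fragments called in the feature table appear to be vestigial matches.

Cx26 assembles into hexameric hemichannels that dock between adjacent cells, so the fusion serves as a gap junction localization marker. mEos2 is a monomeric EosFP variant that switches from green (excitation/emission 505/516 nm) to red (569/581 nm). This makes the construct suited to live-cell imaging, optical highlighting and tracking of connexin populations, and photoactivation-based super-resolution microscopy.
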