Features (pLannotate 1.2.2; 15 found; start..end, strand, type, name):
     54..357     +  enhancer       CMV enhancer: human cytomegalovirus immediate early enhancer
    358..561     +  promoter       CMV promoter: human cytomegalovirus (CMV) immediate early promoter
    584..627     +  misc_feature   MCS (fragment): multiple cloning site
    676..1353    +  CDS            Gjb2: CXB2_RAT - Also known as Cxn-26. Experimental evidence at protein level: Swiss-Prot protein existence level 1. Structural component of gap junctions. Gap junctions are dodecameric channels that connect the cytoplasm of adjoining cells. They are formed by the docking of two hexameric hemichannels, one from each cell membrane. Small molecules and ions diffuse from one cell to a neighboring cell via the central pore. From Rattus norvegicus (Rat).
   1375..2055    +  CDS            mEos2: monomeric variant of green-to-red photoswitchable fluorescent protein EosFP (McKinney et al., 2009)
   2071..2154    +  CDS            large T antigen (fragment): large T antigen from SV40 (simian virus 40)
   2177..2298    +  polyA_signal   SV40 poly(A) signal: SV40 polyadenylation signal
   2332..2760    -  rep_origin     f1 ori (sequence partly withheld): f1 bacteriophage origin of replication; arrow indicates direction of (+) strand synthesis
   2787..2891    +  promoter       AmpR promoter: bla
   2893..3250    +  promoter       SV40 promoter: SV40 enhancer and early promoter
   3285..4079    +  CDS            NeoR/KanR: aminoglycoside phosphotransferase from Tn5; aph(3')-II (or nptII); confers resistance to neomycin, kanamycin, and G418 (Geneticin®)
   4100..4252    +  CDS            ble (fragment): BLE_KLEPN - Experimental evidence at protein level: Swiss-Prot protein existence level 1. Binding protein with a strong affinity to the bleomycin family of antibiotics. Binds to CL990; an antimitotic-antibiotic compound. From Klebsiella pneumoniae.
   4311..4358    +  polyA_signal   HSV TK poly(A) signal: herpes simplex virus thymidine kinase polyadenylation signal (Cole and Stacy, 1985)
   4449..4465    -  polyA_signal   bGH poly(A) signal (fragment): bovine growth hormone polyadenylation signal
   4687..5275    +  rep_origin     ori: high-copy-number ColE1/pMB1/pBR322/pUC origin of replication
>Addgene plasmid #57364 | mEos2-Cx26-7 | addgene full sequence | sequence record 216435 | Addgene NGS Result
TAATAGTAATCAATTACGGGGTCATTAGTTCATAGCCCATATATGGAGTTCCGCGTTACATAACTTACGG
TAAATGGCCCGCCTGGCTGACCGCCCAACGACCCCCGCCCATTGACGTCAATAATGACGTATGTTCCCAT
AGTAACGCCAATAGGGACTTTCCATTGACGTCAATGGGTGGAGTATTTACGGTAAACTGCCCACTTGGCA
GTACATCAAGTGTATCATATGCCAAGTACGCCCCCTATTGACGTCAATGACGGTAAATGGCCCGCCTGGC
ATTATGCCCAGTACATGACCTTATGGGACTTTCCTACTTGGCAGTACATCTACGTATTAGTCATCGCTAT
TACCATGGTGATGCGGTTTTGGCAGTACATCAATGGGCGTGGATAGCGGTTTGACTCACGGGGATTTCCA
AGTCTCCACCCCATTGACGTCAATGGGAGTTTGTTTTGGCACCAAAATCAACGGGACTTTCCAAAATGTC
GTAACAACTCCGCCCCATTGACGCAAATGGGCGGTAGGCGTGTACGGTGGGAGGTCTATATAAGCAGAGC
TGGTTTAGTGAACCGTCAGATCCGCTAGCGCTACCGGACTCAGATCTCGAGCTCAAGCTTCGAATTCGCG
GCTGCACGCTCCTCGGGACACAGTGCCAACCATCCAGAGGACAAGATGGATTGGGGCACACTACAGAGCA
TCCTCGGGGGTGTCAACAAGCACTCCACCAGCATTGGGAAAATCTGGCTCACTGTCCTCTTCATCTTCCG
CATCATGATCCTCGTGGTGGCCGCGAAGGAGGTGTGGGGAGATGAGCAAGCCGATTTTGTTTGCAACACT
CTCCAGCCTGGCTGTAAGAATGTGTGCTACGACCACTACTTCCCCATCTCTCACATCCGGCTCTGGGCTC
TGCAGCTGATCATGGTGTCCACGCCGGCCCTCCTGGTAGCTATGCACGTGGCCTACCGGAGACACGAAAA
GAAACGGAAGTTCATGAAGGGAGAGATAAAGAACGAGTTTAAGGACATCGAAGAGATCAAAACCCAGAAG
GTCCGTATCGAAGGGTCCCTGTGGTGGACCTACACCACCAGCATCTTCTTCCGGGTCATCTTCGAAGCTG
TCTTCATGTATGTCTTTTACATCATGTACAATGGCTTCTTCATGCAGCGTCTGGTGAAGTGTAACGCCTG
GCCTTGTCCCAATACAGTGGACTGCTTCATTTCCAGGCCCACAGAAAAGACTGTCTTCACGGTGTTCATG
ATCTCTGTGTCTGGAATTTGCATCCTGCTAAACATCACAGAGCTGTGCTATCTGTTCATTAGGTATTGCT
CAGGGAAGTCCAAAAGACCAGTCGCGGATCCACCGGTCGCCACCATGAGTGCGATTAAGCCAGACATGAA
GATCAAACTCCGTATGGAAGGCAACGTAAACGGGCACCACTTTGTGATCGACGGAGATGGTACAGGCAAG
CCTTTTGAGGGAAAACAGAGTATGGATCTTGAAGTCAAAGAGGGCGGACCTCTGCCTTTTGCCTTTGATA
TCCTGACCACTGCATTCCATTACGGCAACAGGGTATTCGCCAAATATCCAGACAACATACAAGACTATTT
TAAGCAGTCGTTTCCTAAGGGGTATTCGTGGGAACGAAGCTTGACTTTCGAAGACGGGGGCATTTGCATT
GCCAGAAACGACATAACAATGGAAGGGGACACTTTCTATAATAAAGTTCGATTTTATGGTACCAACTTTC
CCGCCAATGGTCCAGTTATGCAGAAGAAGACGCTGAAATGGGAGCCCTCCACTGAGAAAATGTATGTGCG
TGATGGAGTGCTGACGGGTGATATTCATATGGCTTTGTTGCTTGAAGGAAATGCCCATTACCGATGTGAC
TTCAGAACTACTTACAAAGCTAAGGAGAAGGGTGTCAAGTTACCAGGCTACCACTTTGTGGACCACTGCA
TTGAGATTTTAAGCCATGACAAAGATTACAACAAGGTTAAGCTGTATGAGCATGCTGTTGCTCATTCTGG
ATTGCCTGACAATGCCAGACGATAAGCGGCCGCGACTCTAGATCATAATCAGCCATACCACATTTGTAGA
GGTTTTACTTGCTTTAAAAAACCTCCCACACCTCCCCCTGAACCTGAAACATAAAATGAATGCAATTGTT
GTTGTTAACTTGTTTATTGCAGCTTATAATGGTTACAAATAAAGCAATAGCATCACAAATTTCACAAATA
AAGCATTTTTTTCACTGCATTCTAGTTGTGGTTTGTCCAAACTCATCAATGTATCTTAAGGCGTAAATTG
TAAGCGTTAATATTTTGTTAAAATTCGCGTTAAATTTTTGTTAAATCAGCTCATTTTTTAACCAATAGGC
CGAAATCGGCAAAATCCCTTATAAATCAAAAGAATAGACCGAGATAGGGT
[37 nt withheld, positions 2431-2467]
AAAGAACGTGGACTCCAACGTCAAAGG
[49 nt withheld, positions 2495-2543]
T
[91 nt withheld, positions 2545-2635]
G
[124 nt withheld, positions 2637-2760]
CAGGTGGCACTTTTCGGGGAAATGTGCGCGGAACCCCTATTTGTTTATTTTTCTAAATACATTCAAATAT
GTATCCGCTCATGAGACAATAACCCTGATAAATGCTTCAATAATATTGAAAAAGGAAGAGTCCTGAGGCG
GAAAGAACCAGCTGTGGAATGTGTGTCAGTTAGGGTGTGGAAAGTCCCCAGGCTCCCCAGCAGGCAGAAG
TATGCAAAGCATGCATCTCAATTAGTCAGCAACCAGGTGTGGAAAGTCCCCAGGCTCCCCAGCAGGCAGA
AGTATGCAAAGCATGCATCTCAATTAGTCAGCAACCATAGTCCCGCCCCTAACTCCGCCCATCCCGCCCC
TAACTCCGCCCAGTTCCGCCCATTCTCCGCCCCATGGCTGACTAATTTTTTTTATTTATGCAGAGGCCGA
GGCCGCCTCGGCCTCTGAGCTATTCCAGAAGTAGTGAGGAGGCTTTTTTGGAGGCCTAGGCTTTTGCAAA
GATCGATCAAGAGACAGGATGAGGATCGTTTCGCATGATTGAACAAGATGGATTGCACGCAGGTTCTCCG
GCCGCTTGGGTGGAGAGGCTATTCGGCTATGACTGGGCACAACAGACAATCGGCTGCTCTGATGCCGCCG
TGTTCCGGCTGTCAGCGCAGGGGCGCCCGGTTCTTTTTGTCAAGACCGACCTGTCCGGTGCCCTGAATGA
ACTGCAAGACGAGGCAGCGCGGCTATCGTGGCTGGCCACGACGGGCGTTCCTTGCGCAGCTGTGCTCGAC
GTTGTCACTGAAGCGGGAAGGGACTGGCTGCTATTGGGCGAAGTGCCGGGGCAGGATCTCCTGTCATCTC
ACCTTGCTCCTGCCGAGAAAGTATCCATCATGGCTGATGCAATGCGGCGGCTGCATACGCTTGATCCGGC
TACCTGCCCATTCGACCACCAAGCGAAACATCGCATCGAGCGAGCACGTACTCGGATGGAAGCCGGTCTT
GTCGATCAGGATGATCTGGACGAAGAGCATCAGGGGCTCGCGCCAGCCGAACTGTTCGCCAGGCTCAAGG
CGAGCATGCCCGACGGCGAGGATCTCGTCGTGACCCATGGCGATGCCTGCTTGCCGAATATCATGGTGGA
AAATGGCCGCTTTTCTGGATTCATCGACTGTGGCCGGCTGGGTGTGGCGGACCGCTATCAGGACATAGCG
TTGGCTACCCGTGATATTGCTGAAGAGCTTGGCGGCGAATGGGCTGACCGCTTCCTCGTGCTTTACGGTA
TCGCCGCTCCCGATTCGCAGCGCATCGCCTTCTATCGCCTTCTTGACGAGTTCTTCTGAGCGGGACTCTG
GGGTTCGAAATGACCGACCAAGCGACGCCCAACCTGCCATCACGAGATTTCGATTCCACCGCCGCCTTCT
ATGAAAGGTTGGGCTTCGGAATCGTTTTCCGGGACGCCGGCTGGATGATCCTCCAGCGCGGGGATCTCAT
GCTGGAGTTCTTCGCCCACCCTAGGGGGAGGCTAACTGAAACACGGAAGGAGACAATACCGGAAGGAACC
CGCGCTATGACGGCAATAAAAAGACAGAATAAAACGCACGGTGTTGGGTCGTTTGTTCATAAACGCGGGG
TTCGGTCCCAGGGCTGGCACTCTGTCGATACCCCACCGAGACCCCATTGGGGCCAATACGCCCGCGTTTC
TTCCTTTTCCCCACCCCACCCCCCAAGTTCGGGTGAAGGCCCAGGGCTCGCAGCCAACGTCGGGGCGGCA
GGCCCTGCCATAGCCTCAGGTTACTCATATATACTTTAGATTGATTTAAAACTTCATTTTTAATTTAAAA
GGATCTAGGTGAAGATCCTTTTTGATAATCTCATGACCAAAATCCCTTAACGTGAGTTTTCGTTCCACTG
AGCGTCAGACCCCGTAGAAAAGATCAAAGGATCTTCTTGAGATCCTTTTTTTCTGCGCGTAATCTGCTGC
TTGCAAACAAAAAAACCACCGCTACCAGCGGTGGTTTGTTTGCCGGATCAAGAGCTACCAACTCTTTTTC
CGAAGGTAACTGGCTTCAGCAGAGCGCAGATACCAAATACTGTTCTTCTAGTGTAGCCGTAGTTAGGCCA
CCACTTCAAGAACTCTGTAGCACCGCCTACATACCTCGCTCTGCTAATCCTGTTACCAGTGGCTGCTGCC
AGTGGCGATAAGTCGTGTCTTACCGGGTTGGACTCAAGACGATAGTTACCGGATAAGGCGCAGCGGTCGG
GCTGAACGGGGGGTTCGTGCACACAGCCCAGCTTGGAGCGAACGACCTACACCGAACTGAGATACCTACA
GCGTGAGCTATGAGAAAGCGCCACGCTTCCCGAAGGGAGAAAGGCGGACAGGTATCCGGTAAGCGGCAGG
GTCGGAACAGGAGAGCGCACGAGGGAGCTTCCAGGGGGAAACGCCTGGTATCTTTATAGTCCTGTCGGGT
TTCGCCACCTCTGACTTGAGCGTCGATTTTTGTGATGCTCGTCAGGGGGGCGGAGCCTATGGAAAAACGC
CAGCAACGCGGCCTTTTTACGGTTCCTGGCCTTTTGCTGGCCTTTTGCTCACATGTTCTTTCCTGCGTTA
TCCCCTGATTCTGTGGATAACCGTATTACCGCCATGCATTAGTTAT
