>Addgene plasmid #57364 | mEos2-Cx26-7 | depositor partial sequence | sequence record 88499 | insert sequence
GACGTCAGATCCGCTAGCGCTACCGGACTCAGATCTCGAGCTCAAGCTTCGAATTCGCGGCTGCACGCTC
CTCGGGACACAGTGCCAACCATCCAGAGGACAAGATGGATTGGGGCACACTACAGAGCATCCTCGGGGGT
GTCAACAAGCACTCCACCAGCATTGGGAAAATCTGGCTCACTGTCCTCTTCATCTTCCGCATCATGATCC
TCGTGGTGGCCGCGAAGGAGGTGTGGGGAGATGAGCAAGCCGATTTTGTTTGCAACACTCTCCAGCCTGG
CTGTAAGAATGTGTGCTACGACCACTACTTCCCCATCTCTCACATCCGGCTCTGGGCTCTGCAGCTGATC
ATGGTGTCCACGCCGGCCCTCCTGGTAGCTATGCACGTGGCCTACCGGAGACACGAAAAGAAACGGAAGT
TCATGAAGGGAGAGATAAAGAACGAGTTTAAGGACATCGAAGAGATCAAAACCCAGAAGGTCCGTATCGA
AGGGTCCCTGTGGTGGACCTACACCACCAGCATCTTCTTCCGGGTCATCTTCGAAGCTGTCTTCATGTAT
GTCTTTTACATCATGTACAATGGCTTCTTCATGCAGCGTCTGGTGAAGTGTAACGCCTGGCCTTGTCCCA
ATACAGTGGACTGCTTCATTTCCAGGCCCACAGAAAAGACTGTCTTCACGGTGTTCATGATCTCTGTGTC
TGGAATTTGCATCCTGCTAAACATCACAGAGCTGTGCTATCTGTTCATTAGGTATTGCTCAGGGAAGTCC
AAAAGACCAGTCGCGGATCCACCGGTCGCCACCATGAGTGCGATTAAGCCAGACATGAAGATCAAACTCC
GTATGGAAGGCAACGTAAACGGGCACCACTTTGTGATCGACGGAGATGGTACAGGCAAGCCTTTTGAGGG
AAAACAGAGTATGGATCTTGAAGTCAAAGAGGGCGGACCTCTGCCTTTTGCCTTTGATATCCTGACCACT
GCATTCCATTACGGCAACAGGGTATTCGCCAAATATCCAGACAACATACAAGACTATTTTAAGCAGTCGT
TTCCTAAGGGGTATTCGTGGGAACGAAGCTTGACTTTCGAAGACGGGGGCATTTGCATTGCCAGAAACGA
CATAACAATGGAAGGGGACACTTTCTATAATAAAGTTCGATTTTATGGTACCAACTTTCCCGCCAATGGT
CCAGTTATGCAGAAGAAGACGCTGAAATGGGAGCCCTCCACTGAGAAAATGTATGTGCGTGATGGAGTGC
TGACGGGTGATATTCATATGGCTTTGTTGCTTGAAGGAAATGCCCATTACCGATGTGACTTCAGAACTAC
TTACAAAGCTAAGGAGAAGGGTGTCAAGTTACCAGGCTACCACTTTGTGGACCACTGCATTGAGATTTTA
AGCCATGACAAAGATTACAACAAGGTTAAGCTGTATGAGCATGCTGTTGCTCATTCTGGATTGCCTGACA
ATGCCAGACGATAAGCGGCCGCGACTCTAGATCATAATCAGCCATACCACATT
